Addgene plasmid #63222: pFusX1-4
Purpose: Encodes RVD positions 1-3 in TALEN assembly
Depositing lab: Stephen Ekker. Depositing organization: Mayo Foundation for Medical Education and Research. Publication: FusX: A rapid one-step TALE assembly system for genome science. Ma AC, McNulty MS, Tanya PL, Jarryd CM, Martinez-Galvez G, Argue DP, Lee HB, Urban MD, Bullard CE, Blackburn PR, Man TK, Clark KJ, Ekker SC. Hum Gene Ther. 2016 Jun;27(6):451-63. doi: 10.1089/hum.2015.172 PubMed 26854857.
Backbone
  Vector backbone: FusX1
  Backbone size w/o insert (bp): 3013
  Vector type: TALEN
Growth in bacteria
  Bacterial resistance: Spectinomycin, 50 μg/mL
  Growth temperature: 37°C
  Growth strain: DH5alpha
  Copy number: High Copy
Gene/Insert
  Gene/Insert name: NI NI NG (alt name: X1_AAT)
  Species: Synthetic
  Mutation: none
  Cloning method: Restriction Enzyme; 5′ cloning site BsaI (destroyed during cloning); 3′ cloning site BsaI (destroyed during cloning)
  Sequencing primers: 5′ pCR8_F1; 3′ pCR8_R1
Terms and licenses: Academic/Nonprofit Terms; Industry Terms: Not Available to Industry
How to cite: pFusX1-4 was a gift from Stephen Ekker (Addgene plasmid # 63222 ; http://n2t.net/addgene:63222 ; RRID:Addgene_63222)
