[The description below was written by a language model from this plasmid's Addgene catalogue record.]
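Description:
pFusX1-4 is a component plasmid from the FusX TALE assembly system, a library-based scheme designed to build custom TAL effector repeat arrays in a single step. It is built on the FusX1 backbone (about 3 kb without insert), is maintained in E. coli as a high-copy plasmid, and is selected with spectinomycin. The record does not include a feature table, so the origin of replication and other backbone elements are not specified. The listed sequencing primers carry pCR8-type names, but the backbone's derivation is not otherwise stated.

The insert is a synthetic, pre-assembled trimer of TALE repeats carrying the repeat-variable diresidues NI, NI and NG. Under the standard TALE recognition code, NI specifies adenine and NG specifies thymine, so this module reads the DNA triplet AAT, as reflected in its alternative name X1_AAT. It occupies RVD positions 1–3 of the final array, meaning it supplies the first three repeats of a TALE DNA-binding domain. The trimer was cloned using BsaI sites that were destroyed in the process, which is typical of Golden Gate construction with type IIS enzymes that cut outside their recognition sequences and leave defined overhangs. No promoter, tag or reporter is recorded, and the plasmid is not an expression construct in its own right.

In use, a plasmid such as this one is chosen from the position 1–3 library according to the first three bases of the intended target. It is then combined with modules covering the later positions and a receiver vector to produce a complete TALEN or other TALE fusion for genome editing and related applications.
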