>Addgene plasmid #63222 | pFusX1-4 | depositor partial sequence | sequence record 104962 | pFusX1_AAT
AGTCTTAAGCGTCTCCCCCTGAACCTGACCCCGGACCAAGTGGTGGCTATCGCCAGCAACATTGGCGGCA
AGCAAGCGCTCGAAACGGTGCAGCGGCTGTTGCCGGTGCTGTGCCAGGACCATGGCCTGACCCCGGACCA
AGTGGTGGCTATCGCCAGCAACATTGGCGGCAAGCAAGCGCTCGAAACGGTGCAGCGGCTGTTGCCGGTG
CTGTGCCAGGACCATGGCCTGACCCCGGACCAAGTGGTGGCTATCGCCAGCAACGGTGGCGGCAAGCAAG
CGCTCGAAACGGTGCAGCGGCTGTTGCCGGTGCTGTGCCAGGACCATGGCCTGACGAGACGTC
