>Addgene plasmid #63222 | pFusX1-4 | depositor partial sequence | sequence record 104963 | FusX1
CGTCTCCCCCTGACCCCGGACCAAGTGGTGGCTATCGAGACCGGCGCCGCTACGGGCGCGTCCCATTCGC
CATTCAGGCTGCGCAACTGTTGGGAAGGGCGATCGGTGCGGGCTCTTCGCTATTACGCCAGCTGGCGAAA
GGGGGATGTGCTGCAAGGCGATTAAGTTGGGAACGCCAGGGTTTTCCCAGTCACGACGTTGTAAAACGAC
GGCCAGTGAGCGCGCGTAATCGACTCACTATAGGGCGAATTGGGTACCGGGCCCCCCCTCGAGGTCCTCC
AGCTTTTGTTCCCTTTAGTGAGGGTTAATTGCGCGCTTGGCGTAATCATGGTCATAGCTGTTTCCTGTGT
GAAATTGTTATCCGCTCACAATTCCACACAACATACGAGCCGGAAGCATAAAGTGTAAAGCCTGGGGTGC
CTAATGAGTGAGCTAACTCACATTAATTGCGTTGCGCTCACTGCCCGCTTTCCACCGGTGGTCTCTGGCG
GCAAGCAAGCGCTCGAAACGGTGCAGCGGCTGTTGCCGGTGCTGTGCCAGGACCATGGCCTGACGAGACG
TCTAGACCAGCCAGGACAGAAATGCCTCGACTTCGCTGCTACCCAAGGTTGCCGGGTGACGCACACCGTG
GAAACGGATGAAGGCACGAACCCAGTGGACATAAGCCTGTTCGGTTCGTAAGCTGTAATGCAAGTAGCGT
ATGCGCTCACGCAACTGGTCCAGAACCTTGACCGAACGCAGCGGTGGTAACGGCGCAGTGGCGGTTTTCA
TGGCTTGTTATGACTGTTTTTTTGGGGTACAGTCTATGCCTCGGGCATCCAAGCAGCAAGCGCGTTACGC
CGTGGGTCGATGTTTGATGTTATGGAGCAGCAACGATGTTACGCAGCAGGGCAGTCGCCCTAAAACAAAG
TTAAACATTATGAGGGAAGCGGTGATCGCCGAAGTATCGACTCAACTATCAGAGGTAGTTGGCGTCATCG
AGCGCCATCTCGAACCGACGTTGCTGGCCGTACATTTGTACGGCTCCGCAGTGGATGGCGGCCTGAAGCC
ACACAGTGATATTGATTTGCTGGTTACGGTGACCGTAAGGCTTGATGAAACAACGCGGCGAGCTTTGATC
AACGACCTTTTGGAAACTTCGGCTTCCCCTGGAGAGAGCGAGATTCTCCGCGCTGTAGAAGTCACCATTG
TTGTGCACGACGACATCATTCCGTGGCGTTATCCAGCTAAGCGCGAACTGCAATTTGGAGAATGGCAGCG
CAATGACATTCTTGCAGGTATCTTCGAGCCAGCCACGATCGACATTGATCTGGCTATCTTGCTGACAAAA
GCAAGAGAACATAGCGTTGCCTTGGTAGGTCCAGCGGCGGAGGAACTCTTTGATCCGGTTCCTGAACAGG
ATCTATTTGAGGCGCTAAATGAAACCTTAACGCTATGGAACTCGCCGCCCGACTGGGCTGGCGATGAGCG
AAATGTAGTGCTTACGTTGTCCCGCATTTGGTACAGCGCAGTAACCGGCAAAATCGCGCCGAAGGATGTC
GCTGCCGACTGGGCAATGGAGCGCCTGCCGGCCCAGTATCAGCCCGTCATACTTGAAGCTAGACAGGCTT
ATCTTGGACAAGAAGAAGATCGCTTGGCCTCGCGCGCAGATCAGTTGGAAGAATTTGTCCACTACGTGAA
AGGCGAGATCACCAAGGTAGTCGGCAAATAACCCTCGAGCCACCCATGACCAAAATCCCTTAACGTGAGT
TACGCGTCGTTCCACTGAGCGTCAGACCCCGTAGAAAAGATCAAAGGATCTTCTTGAGATCCTTTTTTTC
TGCGCGTAATCTGCTGCTTGCAAACAAAAAAACCACCGCTACCAGCGGTGGTTTGTTTGCCGGATCAAGA
GCTACCAACTCTTTTTCCGAAGGTAACTGGCTTCAGCAGAGCGCAGATACCAAATACTGTCCTTCTAGTG
TAGCCGTAGTTAGGCCACCACTTCAAGAACTCTGTAGCACCGCCTACATACCTCGCTCTGCTAATCCTGT
TACCAGTGGCTGCTGCCAGTGGCGATAAGTCGTGTCTTACCGGGTTGGACTCAAGACGATAGTTACCGGA
TAAGGCGCAGCGGTCGGGCTGAACGGGGGGTTCGTGCACACAGCCCAGCTTGGAGCGAACGACCTACACC
GAACTGAGATACCTACAGCGTGAGCATTGAGAAAGCGCCACGCTTCCCGAAGGGAGAAAGGCGGACAGGT
ATCCGGTAAGCGGCAGGGTCGGAACAGGAGAGCGCACGAGGGAGCTTCCAGGGGGAAACGCCTGGTATCT
TTATAGTCCTGTCGGGTTTCGCCACCTCTGACTTGAGCGTCGATTTTTGTGATGCTCGTCAGGGGGGCGG
AGCCTATGGAAAAACGCCAGCAACGCGGCCTTTTTACGGTTCCTGGCCTTTTGCTGGCCTTTTGCTCACA
TGTTCTTTCCTGCGTTATCCCCTGATTCTGTGGATAACCGTATTACCGCCTTTGAGTGAGCTGATACCGC
TCGCCGCAGCCGAACGACCGAGCGCAGCGAGTCAGTGAGCGAGGAAGCGGAAGAGCGCCCAATACGCAAA
CCGCCTCTCCCCGCGCGTTGGCCGATTCATTAATGCAGCTGGCACGACAGGTTTCCCGACTGGAAAGCGG
GCAGTGAGCGCAACGCAATTAATACGCGTACCGCTAGCCAGGAAGAGTTTGTAGAAACGCAAAAAGGCCA
TCCGTCAGGATGGCCTTCTGCTTAGTTTGATGCCTGGCAGTTTATGGCGGGCGTCCTGCCCGCCACCCTC
CGGGCCGTTGCTTCACAACGTTCAAATCCGCTCCCGGCGGATTTGTCCTACTCAGGAGAGCGTTCACCGA
CAAACAACAGATAAAACGAAAGGCCCAGTCTTCCGACTGAGCCTTTCGTTTTATTTGATGCCTGGCAGTT
CCCTACTCTCGCGTTAACGCTAGCATGGATGTTTTCCCAGTCACGACGTTGTAAAACGACGGCCAGTCTT
AAG
