>Addgene plasmid #63222 | pFusX1-4 | addgene partial sequence | sequence record 111159 | pCR8_R1 5'-cgaaccgaacaggcttatgt-3'
CGTCACCCGGCAACCTTGGGTAGCAGCGAAGTCGAGGCATTTCTGTCCTGGCTGGTCTAGACGTCTCGTC
AGGCCATGGTCCTGGCACAGCACCGGCAACAGCCGCTGCACCGTTTCGAGCGCTTGCTTGCCGCCACCGT
TGCTGGCGATAGCCACCACTTGGTCCGGGGTCAGGCCATGGTCCTGGCACAGCACCGGCAACAGCCGCTG
CACCGTTTCGAGCGCTTGCTTGCCGCCAATGTTGCTGGCGATAGCCACCACTTGGTCCGGGGTCAGGCCA
TGGTCCTGGCACAGCACCGGCAACAGCCGCTGCACCGTTTCGAGCGCTTGCTTGCCGCCAATGTTGCTGG
CGATAGCCACCACTTGGTCCGGGGTCAGGTTCAGGGGGAGACGCTTAAGACTGGCCGTCGTTTTACAACG
TCGTGACTGGGAAAACATCCATGCTAGCGTTAACGCGAGAGTAGGGAACTGCCAGGCATCAAATAAAACG
AAAGGCTCAGTCGGAAGACTGGGCCTTTCGTTTTATCTGTTGTTTGTCGGTGAACGCTCTCCTGAGTAGG
ACAAATCCGCCGGGAGCGGATTTGAACGTTGTGAAGCAACGGCCCGGAAGGGGTGGGCGGGCAGGACGCC
CGCCATAA
